>Addgene plasmid #81335 | pDONR223_OR2G6_p.I177F | addgene full sequence | sequence record 168489 | Addgene NGS Result
GGCAGTTCCCTACTCTCGCGTTAACGCTAGCATGGATGTTTTCCCAGTCACGACGTTGTAAAACGACGGC
CAGTCTTAAGCTCGGGCCCCAAATAATGATTTTATTTTGACTGATAGTGACCTGTTCGTTGCAACAAATT
GATGAGCAATGCTTTTTTATAATGCCAACTTTGTACAAAAAAGTTGGCACCATGGAGGAAACCAACAACA
GCTCTGAAAAGGGATTTCTTCTCCTGGGATTTTCAGATCAGCCTCAGCTAGAGAGGTTTCTTTTTGCCAT
CATTTTGTACTTCTACGTCTTGAGCCTTCTGGGGAACACTGCCCTCATACTAGTATGTTGTCTGGACTCC
AGACTCCACACTCCAATGTACTTCTTCCTCAGCAACCTCTCGTGTGTGGACATCTGCTTTACCACCAGTG
TTGCCCCACAGTTGCTGGTTACCATGAATAAGAAAGACAAAACCATGAGCTACGGTGGCTGTGTGGCCCA
GCTCTACGTGGCCATGGGGTTGGGCTCGTCTGAGTGTATTCTCTTGGCCGTCATGGCTTATGACCGCTAT
GCTGCTGTCTGCCGGCCACTGCGCTACATAGCCATTATGCACCCCAGGTTCTGTGCGTCTCTGGCCGGTG
GAGCATGGCTCAGCGGCCTCATCACCTCCCTAATTCAGTGCTCCCTCACTGTGCAGCTGCCCCTCTGTGG
TCATCGCACACTGGATCATTTTTTCTGTGAGGTGCCAGTGCTCATCAAACTGGCCTGTGTGGATACGACT
TTCAACGAGGCAGAACTCTTTGTGGCCAGTGTAGTCTTTCTAATTGTCCCGGTGTTACTCATCTTAGTCT
CCTATGGCTTTATCACTCAAGCTGTGTTAAGGATAAAATCAGCTGCGGGCCGCCAAAAGGCCTTTGGGAC
CTGTTCGTCTCACCTGGTTGTGGTCATCATTTTCTATGGGACCATCATATTCATGTACCTTCAACCGGCC
AATAGGAGATCCAAAAACCAGGGAAAGTTTGTTTCTCTTTTCTATACCATAGTCACCCCACTTTTAAACC
CCATTATCTACACTCTGAGAAACAAAGATGTGAAAGGGGCCTTGAGGACCCTGATACTGGGTAGTGCTGC
TGGACAAAGCCACAAGGACTGATTGCCAACTTTCTTGTACAAAGTTGGCATTATAAGAAAGCATTGCTTA
TCAATTTGTTGCAACGAACAGGTCACTATCAGTCAAAATAAAATCATTATTTGCCATCCAGCTGATATCC
CCTATAGTGAGTCGTATTACATGGTCATAGCTGTTTCCTGGCAGCTCTGGCCCGTGTCTCAAAATCTCTG
ATGTTACATTGCACAAGATAAAAATATATCATCATGCCTCCTCTAGACCAGCCAGGACAGAAATGCCTCG
ACTTCGCTGCTACCCAAGGTTGCCGGGTGACGCACACCGTGGAAACGGATGAAGGCACGAACCCAGTGGA
CATAAGCCTGTTCGGTTCGTAAGCTGTAATGCAAGTAGCGTATGCGCTCACGCAACTGGTCCAGAACCTT
GACCGAACGCAGCGGTGGTAACGGCGCAGTGGCGGTTTTCATGGCTTGTTATGACTGTTTTTTTGGGGTA
CAGTCTATGCCTCGGGCATCCAAGCAGCAAGCGCGTTACGCCGTGGGTCGATGTTTGATGTTATGGAGCA
GCAACGATGTTACGCAGCAGGGCAGTCGCCCTAAAACAAAGTTAAACATTATGAGGGAAGCGGTGATCGC
CGAAGTATCGACTCAACTATCAGAGGTAGTTGGCGTCATCGAGCGCCATCTCGAACCGACGTTGCTGGCC
GTACATTTGTACGGCTCCGCAGTGGATGGCGGCCTGAAGCCACACAGTGATATTGATTTGCTGGTTACGG
TGACCGTAAGGCTTGATGAAACAACGCGGCGAGCTTTGATCAACGACCTTTTGGAAACTTCGGCTTCCCC
TGGAGAGAGCGAGATTCTCCGCGCTGTAGAAGTCACCATTGTTGTGCACGACGACATCATTCCGTGGCGT
TATCCAGCTAAGCGCGAACTGCAATTTGGAGAATGGCAGCGCAATGACATTCTTGCAGGTATCTTCGAGC
CAGCCACGATCGACATTGATCTGGCTATCTTGCTGACAAAAGCAAGAGAACATAGCGTTGCCTTGGTAGG
TCCAGCGGCGGAGGAACTCTTTGATCCGGTTCCTGAACAGGATCTATTTGAGGCGCTAAATGAAACCTTA
ACGCTATGGAACTCGCCGCCCGACTGGGCTGGCGATGAGCGAAATGTAGTGCTTACGTTGTCCCGCATTT
GGTACAGCGCAGTAACCGGCAAAATCGCGCCGAAGGATGTCGCTGCCGACTGGGCAATGGAGCGCCTGCC
GGCCCAGTATCAGCCCGTCATACTTGAAGCTAGACAGGCTTATCTTGGACAAGAAGAAGATCGCTTGGCC
TCGCGCGCAGATCAGTTGGAAGAATTTGTCCACTACGTGAAAGGCGAGATCACCAAGGTAGTCGGCAAAT
AACCCTCGAGCCACCCATGACCAAAATCCCTTAACGTGAGTTACGCGTCGTTCCACTGAGCGTCAGACCC
CGTAGAAAAGATCAAAGGATCTTCTTGAGATCCTTTTTTTCTGCGCGTAATCTGCTGCTTGCAAACAAAA
AAACCACCGCTACCAGCGGTGGTTTGTTTGCCGGATCAAGAGCTACCAACTCTTTTTCCGAAGGTAACTG
GCTTCAGCAGAGCGCAGATACCAAATACTGTTCTTCTAGTGTAGCCGTAGTTAGGCCACCACTTCAAGAA
CTCTGTAGCACCGCCTACATACCTCGCTCTGCTAATCCTGTTACCAGTGGCTGCTGCCAGTGGCGATAAG
TCGTGTCTTACCGGGTTGGACTCAAGACGATAGTTACCGGATAAGGCGCAGCGGTCGGGCTGAACGGGGG
GTTCGTGCACACAGCCCAGCTTGGAGCGAACGACCTACACCGAACTGAGATACCTACAGCGTGAGCTATG
AGAAAGCGCCACGCTTCCCGAAGGGAGAAAGGCGGACAGGTATCCGGTAAGCGGCAGGGTCGGAACAGGA
GAGCGCACGAGGGAGCTTCCAGGGGGAAACGCCTGGTATCTTTATAGTCCTGTCGGGTTTCGCCACCTCT
GACTTGAGCGTCGATTTTTGTGATGCTCGTCAGGGGGGCGGAGCCTATGGAAAAACGCCAGCAACGCGGC
CTTTTTACGGTTCCTGGCCTTTTGCTGGCCTTTTGCTCACATGTTCTTTCCTGCGTTATCCCCTGATTCT
GTGGATAACCGTATTACCGCCTTTGAGTGAGCTGATACCGCTCGCCGCAGCCGAACGACCGAGCGCAGCG
AGTCAGTGAGCGAGGAAGCGGAAGAGCGCCCAATACGCAAACCGCCTCTCCCCGCGCGTTGGCCGATTCA
TTAATGCAGCTGGCACGACAGGTTTCCCGACTGGAAAGCGGGCAGTGAGCGCAACGCAATTAATACGCGT
ACCGCTAGCCAGGAAGAGTTTGTAGAAACGCAAAAAGGCCATCCGTCAGGATGGCCTTCTGCTTAGTTTG
ATGCCTGGCAGTTTATGGCGGGCGTCCTGCCCGCCACCCTCCGGGCCGTTGCTTCACAACGTTCAAATCC
GCTCCCGGCGGATTTGTCCTACTCAGGAGAGCGTTCACCGACAAACAACAGATAAAACGAAAGGCCCAGT
CTTCCGACTGAGCCTTTCGTTTTATTTGATGCCT
Features (pLannotate 1.2.2; 12 found; start..end, strand, type, name):
     38..74      -  CDS            lacZα (fragment): LacZα fragment of β-galactosidase; lacZ fragment
     91..186     +  protein_bind   attL3: mutant version of attL; recombination site for the Gateway® LR reaction LR Clonase™
    192..1139    +  CDS            OR2G6: OR2G6_HUMAN - Experimental evidence at protein level: Swiss-Prot protein existence level 1. Odorant receptor. From Homo sapiens (Human).
   1147..1242    -  protein_bind   attL3: mutant version of attL; recombination site for the Gateway® LR reaction LR Clonase™
   1261..1279    -  promoter       T7 promoter: promoter for bacteriophage T7 RNA polymerase
   1469..1492    +  promoter       Pc promoter (fragment): intI1 (promoter lies within the coding sequence); class 1 integron promoter
   1668..1724    +  CDS            GmR (fragment): gentamycin acetyltransferase; aacC1; confers resistance to gentamycin
   1731..2522    +  CDS            SmR: aminoglycoside adenylyltransferase (Murphy, 1985); aadA; confers resistance to spectinomycin and streptomycin
   2615..3203    +  rep_origin     ori: high-copy-number ColE1/pMB1/pBR322/pUC origin of replication
   3386..3478    +  CDS            lacI (fragment): lac repressor; lacI; The lac repressor binds to the lac operator to inhibit transcription in E. coli. This inhibition can be relieved by adding lactose or isopropyl-β-D-thiogalactopyranoside (IPTG).
   3533..3560    -  terminator     rrnB T2 terminator: transcription terminator T2 from the E. coli rrnB gene
   3692..3735    +  terminator     rrnB T1 terminator: Escherichia coli rrnB; transcription terminator T1 from the E. coli rrnB gene
