[The description below was written by a language model from this plasmid's Addgene catalogue record and pLannotate feature annotations shown in this document.]
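Description:
pDONR223_OR2G6_p.I177F is a Gateway entry clone built on the Invitrogen pDONR223 backbone and carrying the human olfactory receptor gene OR2G6 with an isoleucine-to-phenylalanine substitution at residue 177. It is a small bacterial plasmid of about 3.7 kb, maintained at high copy in E. coli through a ColE1/pUC-type origin and selected with spectinomycin via the aadA (SmR) aminoglycoside adenylyltransferase gene. The annotation also picks up fragments of a class 1 integron Pc promoter and a gentamicin resistance gene just upstream of SmR, along with short lacZα and lacI remnants. These appear to be backbone remnants rather than functional elements. The rrnB T1 and T2 terminators are transcription terminators that lie near the start and end of the numbered sequence, upstream of the cloning region in the circular plasmid.

The OR2G6 open reading frame is flanked on both sides by attL recombination sites. The automated annotation labels both as the attL3 variant, in opposite orientations. These sites allow the insert to be moved by an LR Clonase reaction into any compatible Gateway destination vector. The record lists no promoter for the insert, so the plasmid is a shuttle and archive for the coding sequence rather than an expression construct. The only annotated promoter near the insert is a T7 promoter beyond the downstream attL site, pointing back toward it. The clone is in the "closed" configuration, with a stop codon directly after the coding sequence, so destination vectors will yield native or N-terminally tagged protein rather than C-terminal fusions. It belongs to the Target Accelerator Plasmid Collection, a set of variant alleles assembled for systematic functional testing of rare cancer-associated mutations.
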