Addgene plasmid #81335: pDONR223_OR2G6_p.I177F
Purpose: Gateway Donor vector containing OR2G6 , part of the Target Accelerator Plasmid Collection.
Depositing lab: Jesse Boehm & William Hahn & David Root. Depositing organization: Broad Institute. Publication: Systematic Functional Interrogation of Rare Cancer Variants Identifies Oncogenic Alleles. Kim E, Ilic N, Shrestha Y, Zou L, Kamburov A, Zhu C, Yang X, Lubonja R, Tran N, Nguyen C, Lawrence MS, Piccioni F, Bagul M, Doench JG, Chouinard CR, Wu X, Hogstrom L, Natoli T, Tamayo P, Horn H, Corsello SM, Lage K, Root DE, Subramanian A, Golub TR, Getz G, Boehm JS, Hahn WC. Cancer Discov. 2016 Jul;6(7):714-26. doi: 10.1158/2159-8290.CD-16-0160. Epub 2016 May 4. PubMed 27147599.
Backbone
  Vector backbone: pDONR223
  Backbone manufacturer: Invitrogen
  Backbone size w/o insert (bp): 2790
  Vector type: Gateway Entry vector
Growth in bacteria
  Bacterial resistance: Spectinomycin, 50 μg/mL
  Growth temperature: 37°C
  Growth strain: DH5alpha
  Copy number: High Copy
Gene/Insert
  Gene/Insert name: OR2G6
  Species: H. sapiens (human)
  Mutation: I177F
  GenBank ID: NM_001013355.1
  Entrez Gene: OR2G6
  Promoter: None
  Cloning method: Gateway Cloning
  Sequencing primers: 5′ M13pUC-fwd; 3′ M13-Rev
Terms and licenses: Academic/Nonprofit Terms; Industry Terms: Not Available to Industry
Depositor comments: Closed state: stop codon immediately follows insert
How to cite: pDONR223_OR2G6_p.I177F was a gift from Jesse Boehm & William Hahn & David Root (Addgene plasmid # 81335 ; http://n2t.net/addgene:81335 ; RRID:Addgene_81335)
