>Addgene plasmid #81335 | pDONR223_OR2G6_p.I177F | depositor partial sequence | sequence record 168492 | Insert sequence
ATGGAGGAAACCAACAACAGCTCTGAAAAGGGATTTCTTCTCCTGGGATTTTCAGATCAGCCTCAGCTAG
AGAGGTTTCTTTTTGCCATCATTTTGTACTTCTACGTCTTGAGCCTTCTGGGGAACACTGCCCTCATACT
AGTATGTTGTCTGGACTCCAGACTCCACACTCCAATGTACTTCTTCCTCAGCAACCTCTCGTGTGTGGAC
ATCTGCTTTACCACCAGTGTTGCCCCACAGTTGCTGGTTACCATGAATAAGAAAGACAAAACCATGAGCT
ACGGTGGCTGTGTGGCCCAGCTCTACGTGGCCATGGGGTTGGGCTCGTCTGAGTGTATTCTCTTGGCCGT
CATGGCTTATGACCGCTATGCTGCTGTCTGCCGGCCACTGCGCTACATAGCCATTATGCACCCCAGGTTC
TGTGCGTCTCTGGCCGGTGGAGCATGGCTCAGCGGCCTCATCACCTCCCTAATTCAGTGCTCCCTCACTG
TGCAGCTGCCCCTCTGTGGTCATCGCACACTGGATCATTTTTTCTGTGAGGTGCCAGTGCTCATCAAACT
GGCCTGTGTGGATACGACTTTCAACGAGGCAGAACTCTTTGTGGCCAGTGTAGTCTTTCTAATTGTCCCG
GTGTTACTCATCTTAGTCTCCTATGGCTTTATCACTCAAGCTGTGTTAAGGATAAAATCAGCTGCGGGCC
GCCAAAAGGCCTTTGGGACCTGTTCGTCTCACCTGGTTGTGGTCATCATTTTCTATGGGACCATCATATT
CATGTACCTTCAACCGGCCAATAGGAGATCCAAAAACCAGGGAAAGTTTGTTTCTCTTTTCTATACCATA
GTCACCCCACTTTTAAACCCCATTATCTACACTCTGAGAAACAAAGATGTGAAAGGGGCCTTGAGGACCC
TGATACTGGGTAGTGCTGCTGGACAAAGCCACAAGGAC
